>Addgene plasmid #191373 | pJH2999 | addgene full sequence | sequence record 377552 | Addgene NGS Result
AAGCTTGGGCTGCAGCATGCGGCCGCGAAATATCGATTTTTTCCGAGATATCTAAAATTGAAAGAAATTT
TCGATTTTCTGAGAAAAATACGAAAAAATCGAAAAAAAAACCCAAATTTCGGTTTTTTCGTAAAAAAAGT
CGTAAAAATGTAATTTTTTTCCTGAAAAATCGGAATTTTTTACAAAATATCGGAAAATACTCAAAAAAAA
GCTGAAAATTTCGATTTTCCGGAGAAAAAATCTTTTTAAAAAAATATTTTTTTTTTCAGAAAATAAGAAA
AGCCGAAATTTATAACTATTTCTCCGGAAATTCGAAATTTTTAACGAAATATCGGAATAATTTTTAGATT
TTTCAAGTTTGACTTTGCGAGAAAAAAATCGGAAAAACCTCGATTCGACGCCGAAAAATGCTCCTTTTCG
AAAAGATTTTTGAAATTTCAGAAAATCGACATGCAAGCGCGCTCCACGGCGAAATGACAACGATGATCCA
CCGCCCTCAAAAAGTTGGGTCTCGTTAGGTATTTGGCGGTAAAACTGGTAAAACTCCAGTTTTGCCTCCA
ACGAGACCCAATTTTTTGGGGCGGTGGTGGAGCGCGCTTGCACAAGCTGAAAGCATTTTTCTGCGACTCG
ATAATATTTTGAAAACCTGTGTCAATTCTCGAAATTCTTTTTTTAAAAAATAATCCCGAGCTTCTCTCAG
TCCTCCTCTATGAGGATGTTCCTTTTTTTTGGTTTTTCAATTTTTTTTAAAATTCCAAATTTCTGTTGTG
CAATTCACTTCCCCCCAAGAAATCCCAAAAATCCCCAGTTTTCCCCAAAAATGTTCCGTTTTCATGTGAT
TTTTCCCCCATTTTTAAAACATTTTTTTGACTTTTTTTTAAAATGATTATTATTATTGTTTTCTATTTCA
TGGCCGGTAAATTATTTTTTTTCTTTCTTTTTTTTTGCTCTTTTTTTTCAAGAATTTTCGAATTGTTTGA
AGGGCTGCTCATCTAATCTTTTGTCATTTTGTCCTGATGCCATCATTTCTGAGAGGACCTTTGAAGACTC
GTCACGAAACGGGAGGGGGGCTCAAGTGAGCATTATTATTATTATTATTGTCGCAAAAAGTTTACCCCGG
GCTCCCTCTGGCTCCCCTCTTTGAGCAAGGGTTTAAGGGCTCATTTTGATGACGAATTGCTCATTGGGAT
TATAGTCACGCCCCTCTTTTGGAGCAACTACACAACTGAGCCACAGTAATCCTTGGGGGCGGGGTCAGTA
GGACCCCCTCCGGAATAGGGAAAAGCTCAGTTCACCGCCAAAAATTGGCCAAAGGACCCAAAGGTATGTT
TCGAATGATACTAACATAACATAGAACATTTTCAGGAGGACCCTTGGCTAGCGTCGACGGATCCAAAAAA
TGGGTTCTCATCATCATCATCATCATGGTATGGCTAGCATGACTGGTGGACAGCAAATGGGTCGGGATCT
GTACGACGATGACGATAAGGATCTCGCCACCATGGTCGACTCATCACGTCGTAAGTGGAATAAGACAGGT
CACGCAGTCAGAGCTATAGGTCGGCTGAGCTCACTCGAGGTAAGTTTAAACATTATATACTAACTAACGG
ATTATATTTAAATTTTCAGAACGTCTATATCAAGGCCGACAAGCAGAAGAACGGCATCAAGGCGAACTTC
AAGATCCGCCACAACATCGAGGACGGCGGCGTGCAGCTCGCCTACCACTACCAGCAGAACACCCCCATCG
GCGACGGCCCCGTGCTGCTGCCCGACAACCACTACCTGAGCGTGCAGTCCAAACTTTCGAAAGACCCCAA
CGAGAAGCGCGATCACATGGTCCTGCTGGAGTTCGTGACCGCCGCCGGGATCACTCTCGGCATGGACGAG
CTGTACAAGGGCGGTACCGGAGGTAAGTTTAAACAGTTCGGTACTAACTAACCCTGATTATTTAAATTTT
CAGGGAGCATGGTGAGCAAGGGCGAGGAGCTGTTCACCGGGGTGGTGCCCATCCTGGTCGAGCTGGACGG
CGACGTAAACGGCCACAAGTTCAGCGTGTCCGGCGAGGGTGAGGGCGATGCCACCTACGGCAAGCTGACC
CTGAAGTTCATCTGCACCACCGGCAAGCTGCCCGTGCCCTGGCCCACCCTCGTGACCACCCTGACCTACG
GCGTGCAGTGCTTCAGCCGCTACCCCGACCACATGAAGCAGCACGACTTCTTCAAGTCCGCCATGCCCGA
AGGCTACATCCAGGAGCGCACCATCTTCTTCAAGGACGACGGCAACTACAAGACCCGCGCCGAGGTGAAG
TTCGAGGGCGACACCCTGGTGAACCGCATCGAGCTGAAGGGCATCGACTTCAAGGAGGACGGCAACATCC
TGGGGCACAAGCTGGAGTACAACACGCGTGACCAACTGACTGAAGGTAAGTTTAAACTTGGACTTACTAA
CTAACCATACATATTTAAATTTTCAGAGCAGATCGCAGAATTTAAAGAGGCTTTCTCCCTATTTGACAAG
GACGGGGATGGGACAATAACAACCAAGGAGCTGGGGACGGTGATGCGGTCTCTGGGGCAGAACCCCACAG
AAGCAGAGCTGCAGGACATGATCAATGAAGTAGATGCCGACGGTGACGGCACAATCGACTTCCCTGAGTT
CCTGACAATGATGGCAAGAAAAATGAAAGACACAGACAGTGAAGAAGAAATTAGAGAAGCGTTCCGTGTG
TTTGATAAGGATGGCAATGGCTACATCAGTGCAGCAGAGCTTCGCCACGTGATGACAAACCTTGGAGAGA
AGTTAACAGATGAAGAGGTTGATGAAATGATCAGGGAAGCAGACATCGATGGGGATGGTCAGGTAAACTA
CGAAGAGTTTGTACAAATGATGACAGCGAAGGGAGGACGTGGAGGATCTGGCGGCGCGCCAAAAATGGTC
TCAAAGGGTGAAGAAGATAACATGGCAATTATTAAAGAGTTTATGCGTTTCAAGGTGCATATGGAGGGAT
CTGTCAATGGGCATGAGTTTGAAATTGAAGGTGAAGGAGAAGGCCGACCATATGAGGGAACACAAACCGC
AAAACTAAAGGTAAGTTTAAACATATATATACTAACTAACCCTGATTATTTAAATTTTCAGGTAACTAAA
GGCGGACCATTACCATTCGCCTGGGACATCCTCTCTCCACAGTTCATGTATGGAAGTAAAGCTTATGTTA
AACATCCGGCAGATATACCAGATTATTTGAAACTTTCATTCCCGGAGGGTTTTAAGTGGGAACGCGTAAT
GAATTTTGAAGACGGAGGAGTTGTTACAGTGACGCAAGACTCAAGGTAAGTTTAAACAGTTCGGTACTAA
CTAACCATACATATTTAAATTTTCAGCCTCCAAGATGGAGAATTTATTTATAAAGTCAAACTTCGAGGAA
CGAATTTCCCCTCGGATGGATCTGTTATGCAGAAGAAGACTATGGGATGGGAAGCTTCAAGTGAAAGAAT
GTACCCTGAAGACGGTGCTCTTAAGGGAGAGATTAAACAACGTCTTAAATTGAAAGATGGAGGACATTAC
GATGCTGAGGTAAGTTTAAACATGATTTTACTAACTAACTAATCTGATTTAAATTTTCAGGTGAAGACAA
CTTACAAAGCCAAAAAACCAGTTCAGCTGCCAGGAGCGTACAATGTTAATATTAAACTGGATATCACCTC
CCACAACGAGGATTACACTATCGTTGAGCAATATGAAAGAGCTGAAGGGCGGCACTCGACAGGTGGCATG
GATGAATTGTATAAGTAGGAGCTCCCGAGATCTTCAGCGCTCAGCATTCGTAGAATTGTAAGTTTAAACT
TTCTCATACTAACTAACGCGCTCTATTTAAATTTTCAGAATTCCAACTGAGCGCCGGTCGCTACCATTAC
CAACTTGTCTGGTGTCAAAAATAATAGGGGCCGCTGTCATCAGAGTAAGTTTAAACTGAGTTCTACTAAC
TAACGAGTAATATTTAAATTTTCAGCATCTCGCGCCCGTGCCTCTGACTTCTAAGTCCAATTACTCTTCA
ACATCCCTACATGCTCTTTCTCCCTGTGCTCCCACCCCCTATTTTTGTTATTATCAAAAAACTTCTCTTA
ATTTCTTTGTTTTTTAGCTTCTTTTAAGTCACCTCTAACAATGAAATTGTGTAGATTCAAAAATAGAATT
AATTCGTAATAAAAAGTCGAAAAAAATTGTGCTCCCTCCCCCCATTAATAATAATTCTATCCCAAAATCT
ACACAATGTTCTGTGTACACTTCTTATGTTTTTTACTTCTGATAAATTTTTTTGAAACATCATAGAAAAA
ACCGCACACAAAATACCTTATCATATGTTACGTTTCAGTTTATGACCGCAATTTTTATTTCTTCGCACGT
CTGGGCCTCTCATGACGTCAAATCATGCTCATCGTGAAAAAGTTTTGGAGTATTTTTGGAATTTTTCAAT
CAAGTGAAAGTTTATGAAATTAATTTTCCTGCTTTTGCTTTTTGGGGTTTCCCCTATTGTTTGTCAAGAT
TTCGAGGACGGCGTTTTTCTTGCTAAAATCACAAGTATTGATGAGCACGATGCAAGAAAGATCGGAAGAA
GGTTTGGGTTTGAGGCTCAGTGGAAGGTGAGTAGAAGTTGATAATTTGAAAGTGGAGTAGTGTCTATGGG
GTTTTTGCCTTAAATGACAGAATACATTCCCAATATACCAAACATAACTGTTTCCTACTAGTCGGCCGTA
CGGGCCCTTTCGTCTCGCGCGTTTCGGTGATGACGGTGAAAACCTCTGACACATGCAGCTCCCGGAGACG
GTCACAGCTTGTCTGTAAGCGGATGCCGGGAGCAGACAAGCCCGTCAGGGCGCGTCAGCGGGTGTTGGCG
GGTGTCGGGGCTGGCTTAACTATGCGGCATCAGAGCAGATTGTACTGAGAGTGCACCATATGCGGTGTGA
AATACCGCACAGATGCGTAAGGAGAAAATACCGCATCAGGCGGCCTTAAGGGCCTCGTGATACGCCTATT
TTTATAGGTTAATGTCATGATAATAATGGTTTCTTAGACGTCAGGTGGCACTTTTCGGGGAAATGTGCGC
GGAACCCCTATTTGTTTATTTTTCTAAATACATTCAAATATGTATCCGCTCATGAGACAATAACCCTGAT
AAATGCTTCAATAATATTGAAAAAGGAAGAGTATGAGTATTCAACATTTCCGTGTCGCCCTTATTCCCTT
TTTTGCGGCATTTTGCCTTCCTGTTTTTGCTCACCCAGAAACGCTGGTGAAAGTAAAAGATGCTGAAGAT
CAGTTGGGTGCACGAGTGGGTTACATCGAACTGGATCTCAACAGCGGTAAGATCCTTGAGAGTTTTCGCC
CCGAAGAACGTTTTCCAATGATGAGCACTTTTAAAGTTCTGCTATGTGGCGCGGTATTATCCCGTATTGA
CGCCGGGCAAGAGCAACTCGGTCGCCGCATACACTATTCTCAGAATGACTTGGTTGAGTACTCACCAGTC
ACAGAAAAGCATCTTACGGATGGCATGACAGTAAGAGAATTATGCAGTGCTGCCATAACCATGAGTGATA
ACACTGCGGCCAACTTACTTCTGACAACGATCGGAGGACCGAAGGAGCTAACCGCTTTTTTGCACAACAT
GGGGGATCATGTAACTCGCCTTGATCGTTGGGAACCGGAGCTGAATGAAGCCATACCAAACGACGAGCGT
GACACCACGATGCCTGTAGCAATGGCAACAACGTTGCGCAAACTATTAACTGGCGAACTACTTACTCTAG
CTTCCCGGCAACAATTAATAGACTGGATGGAGGCGGATAAAGTTGCAGGACCACTTCTGCGCTCGGCCCT
TCCGGCTGGCTGGTTTATTGCTGATAAATCTGGAGCCGGTGAGCGTGGGTCTCGCGGTATCATTGCAGCA
CTGGGGCCAGATGGTAAGCCCTCCCGTATCGTAGTTATCTACACGACGGGGAGTCAGGCAACTATGGATG
AACGAAATAGACAGATCGCTGAGATAGGTGCCTCACTGATTAAGCATTGGTAACTGTCAGACCAAGTTTA
CTCATATATACTTTAGATTGATTTAAAACTTCATTTTTAATTTAAAAGGATCTAGGTGAAGATCCTTTTT
GATAATCTCATGACCAAAATCCCTTAACGTGAGTTTTCGTTCCACTGAGCGTCAGACCCCGTAGAAAAGA
TCAAAGGATCTTCTTGAGATCCTTTTTTTCTGCGCGTAATCTGCTGCTTGCAAACAAAAAAACCACCGCT
ACCAGCGGTGGTTTGTTTGCCGGATCAAGAGCTACCAACTCTTTTTCCGAAGGTAACTGGCTTCAGCAGA
GCGCAGATACCAAATACTGTTCTTCTAGTGTAGCCGTAGTTAGGCCACCACTTCAAGAACTCTGTAGCAC
CGCCTACATACCTCGCTCTGCTAATCCTGTTACCAGTGGCTGCTGCCAGTGGCGATAAGTCGTGTCTTAC
CGGGTTGGACTCAAGACGATAGTTACCGGATAAGGCGCAGCGGTCGGGCTGAACGGGGGGTTCGTGCACA
CAGCCCAGCTTGGAGCGAACGACCTACACCGAACTGAGATACCTACAGCGTGAGCTATGAGAAAGCGCCA
CGCTTCCCGAAGGGAGAAAGGCGGACAGGTATCCGGTAAGCGGCAGGGTCGGAACAGGAGAGCGCACGAG
GGAGCTTCCAGGGGGAAACGCCTGGTATCTTTATAGTCCTGTCGGGTTTCGCCACCTCTGACTTGAGCGT
CGATTTTTGTGATGCTCGTCAGGGGGGCGGAGCCTATGGAAAAACGCCAGCAACGCGGCCTTTTTACGGT
TCCTGGCCTTTTGCTGGCCTTTTGCTCACATGTTCTTTCCTGCGTTATCCCCTGATTCTGTGGATAACCG
TATTACCGCCTTTGAGTGAGCTGATACCGCTCGCCGCAGCCGAACGACCGAGCGCAGCGAGTCAGTGAGC
GAGGAAGCGGAAGAGCGCCCAATACGCAAACCGCCTCTCCCCGCGCGTTGGCCGATTCATTAATGCAGCT
GGCACGACAGGTTTCCCGACTGGAAAGCGGGCAGTGAGCGCAACGCAATTAATGTGAGTTAGCTCACTCA
TTAGGCACCCCAGGCTTTACACTTTATGCTTCCGGCTCGTATGTTGTGTGGAATTGTGAGCGGATAACAA
TTTCACACAGGAAACAGCTATGACCATGATTACGCCAAGCTGTAAGTTTAAACATGATCTTACTAACTAA
CTATTCTCATTTAAATTTTCAGAGCTTAAAAATGGCTGAAATCACTCACAACGATGGATACGCTAACAAC
TTGGAAATGAAAT
Features (pLannotate 1.2.2; 16 found; start..end, strand, type, name):
   1409..1429    +  CDS            capTEV™ (fragment): composite tag for in vivo biotinylation, TEV protease cleavage, and 6xHis tagging
   1430..1462    +  CDS            T7 tag (gene 10 leader): leader peptide from bacteriophage T7 gene 10 promotes efficient translation in E. coli
   1466..1489    +  CDS            Xpress™ tag: Xpress™ epitope tag, including an enterokinase recognition and cleavage site
   1517..1573    +  CDS            calmodulin-binding peptide: calmodulin-binding peptide from avian smooth muscle myosin light chain kinase
   1627..2811    +  CDS            GCaMP2 (fragment): GCaMP2 is a basic (constitutively fluorescent) green fluorescent protein published in 2006, derived from Aequorea victoria.
   2935..3795    +  CDS            mCherry: mCherry is a basic (constitutively fluorescent) red fluorescent protein published in 2004, derived from Discosoma sp.. It is reported to be a very rapidly-maturing monomer with low acid sensitivity.
   4494..4646    +  CDS            aex-5 (fragment): AEX5_CAEEL - Also known as kpc-3 From Caenorhabditis elegans.
   4774..4809    +  CDS            rop (fragment): Rop protein, which maintains plasmids at low copy number; rop
   4911..5010    +  misc_feature   bom (fragment): basis of mobility region from pBR322
   5108..5212    +  promoter       AmpR promoter: bla
   5213..6073    +  CDS            AmpR: β-lactamase; bla; confers resistance to ampicillin, carbenicillin, and related antibiotics
   6244..6832    +  rep_origin     ori: high-copy-number ColE1/pMB1/pBR322/pUC origin of replication
   7015..7107    +  CDS            lacI (fragment): lac repressor; lacI; The lac repressor binds to the lac operator to inhibit transcription in E. coli. This inhibition can be relieved by adding lactose or isopropyl-β-D-thiogalactopyranoside (IPTG).
   7120..7141    +  protein_bind   CAP binding site: CAP binding activates transcription in the presence of cAMP. E. coli catabolite activator protein
   7156..7186    +  promoter       lac promoter: promoter for the E. coli lac operon
   7194..7210    +  protein_bind   lac operator: The lac repressor binds to the lac operator to inhibit transcription in E. coli. This inhibition can be relieved by adding lactose or isopropyl-β-D-thiogalactopyranoside (IPTG). lac repressor encoded by lacI
