[The description below was written by a language model from this plasmid's Addgene catalogue record and pLannotate feature annotations shown in this document.]
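Description:
pJH2999 is a C. elegans expression plasmid built on a pBluescript-type (pBSK) backbone, about 7.4 kb in total, that drives a calcium indicator fused to a red fluorescent protein in GABAergic motor neurons. In E. coli it is maintained as a high-copy plasmid through a ColE1/pUC-type origin and selected with ampicillin via the β-lactamase gene and its own promoter. Remnants of the lac promoter/operator region and small fragments resembling rop, bom and lacI are also annotated in the backbone; these are leftover vector sequences with no evident role in worm expression.

The payload is GCaMP3 cloned between BamHI and AscI sites under the unc-25 promoter, which the record says is used for expression in DD neurons. The promoter is not itself annotated in the feature table, but presumably occupies the unannotated region upstream of the coding sequence. The open reading frame begins with the leader typical of GCaMP constructs (His tag, T7 gene 10 leader and Xpress epitope), followed by the myosin light chain kinase calmodulin-binding peptide and the GFP/calmodulin sensor core, which the automated annotation labels as a GCaMP2 fragment because the two variants are closely related. Downstream is the C-terminal wCherry partner, detected as mCherry; the name suggests a worm-adapted version. The fusion pairs a calcium-independent red signal with the calcium-dependent green one, which is useful for ratiometric normalisation and motion correction in moving animals. The catalogue names an unc-54 3' UTR as the terminator. It is not annotated as such, though a short hit to aex-5 falls in that downstream region. The plasmid was deposited with a study of the juvenile worm motor circuit, consistent with use for calcium imaging of DD motor neuron activity.
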