Addgene plasmid #191373: pJH2999
Purpose: Punc-25-GCaMP3 ::wCherry unc-54 3' UTR C.elegans DD neurou expression of GCaMP3 RFP
Depositing lab: Mei Zhen. Publication: Extrasynaptic signaling enables an asymmetric juvenile motor circuit to produce symmetric undulation. Lu Y, Ahamed T, Mulcahy B, Meng J, Witvliet D, Guan SA, Holmyard D, Hung W, Wen Q, Chisholm AD, Samuel ADT, Zhen M. Curr Biol. 2022 Nov 7;32(21):4631-4644.e5. doi: 10.1016/j.cub.2022.09.002. Epub 2022 Sep 30. PubMed 36182701.
Backbone
  Vector backbone: pBSK
  Backbone manufacturer: stratagene
  Backbone size w/o insert (bp): 5868
  Total vector size (bp): 7370
  Vector type: Worm Expression
Growth in bacteria
  Bacterial resistance: Ampicillin, 100 μg/mL
  Growth temperature: 37°C
  Growth strain: DH5alpha
  Copy number: High Copy
Gene/Insert
  Gene/Insert name: GCaMP3
  Species: C. elegans (nematode)
  Insert size (bp): 1502
  Promoter: Punc-25
  Tag / fusion protein: wCherry (C terminal on insert)
  Cloning method: Restriction Enzyme; 5′ cloning site BamHI (not destroyed); 3′ cloning site AscI (not destroyed)
  Sequencing primers: 5′ GgatccaaaaaATGGGTTCTCATCATCATC; 3′ acgtcctccCTTCGCTGTCATCATTT
Terms and licenses: Academic/Nonprofit Terms; Industry Terms: Not Available to Industry
Depositor comments: Please visit https://www.biorxiv.org/content/10.1101/2021.09.21.461278v4 for bioRxiv preprint.
How to cite: pJH2999 was a gift from Mei Zhen (Addgene plasmid # 191373 ; http://n2t.net/addgene:191373 ; RRID:Addgene_191373)
